Addgene plasmid #152169: pGBW-m4133285
Purpose: Mammalian expression plasmid for SARS-CoV-2 E (envelope)
Depositing lab: Ginkgo Bioworks & Benjie Chen. Depositing organization: Ginkgo Bioworks.
Backbone
  Vector backbone: pTwist_CMV_6
  Backbone size w/o insert (bp): 4180
  Vector type: Mammalian Expression
Growth in bacteria
  Bacterial resistance: Ampicillin, 100 μg/mL
  Growth temperature: 37°C
  Growth strain: DH5alpha
  Copy number: High Copy
Gene/Insert
  Gene/Insert name: SARS-CoV-2 E (envelope) (alt names: envelope protein; E protein)
  Species: Severe acute respiratory syndrome coronavirus 2
  Insert size (bp): 221
  Mutation: wt
  Entrez Gene: E (a.k.a. GU280_gp04)
  Promoter: CMV
  Tag / fusion protein: Cleavable TEV;CBP (C terminal on backbone)
  Cloning method: Unknown
Resource information
  A portion of this plasmid was derived from a plasmid made by: GinkgoBioworks
Depositor comments: NCBI reference sequence: YP_009724392.1
How to cite: pGBW-m4133285 was a gift from Ginkgo Bioworks & Benjie Chen (Addgene plasmid # 152169 ; http://n2t.net/addgene:152169 ; RRID:Addgene_152169)
