[The description below was written by a language model from this plasmid's Addgene catalogue record and pLannotate feature annotations shown in this document.]
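Description:
pGBW-m4133285 is a mammalian expression plasmid built on the pTwist_CMV_6 backbone that carries the wild-type envelope (E) gene of SARS-CoV-2. It is propagated in E. coli as a high-copy plasmid through a ColE1/pUC-type origin and selected with ampicillin via a β-lactamase (AmpR) gene. The annotation also picks up a short additional β-lactamase fragment near the origin. No mammalian selection marker is annotated, which suggests transient expression use, although the record does not say so explicitly.

The E coding sequence sits at the start of the numbered sequence, immediately downstream (across the circular junction) of the human CMV immediate-early enhancer and promoter elements. The software annotates the promoter region as a short CMV fragment plus a truncated CMVd2-type promoter, while the catalogue simply lists CMV. According to the catalogue, the backbone supplies a C-terminal tag consisting of a TEV protease cleavage site followed by a calmodulin-binding peptide (CBP). The feature table detects only a CBP fragment just after the E reading frame and does not annotate the TEV site. CBP binds calmodulin in the presence of calcium, so the fusion could in principle be captured by affinity and the tag then removed with TEV protease. Transcripts are terminated by an SV40 polyadenylation signal.

The expression unit is flanked by 5' and 3' β-globin insulator elements, T7 and rrnG terminators and a synthetic poly(A) signal upstream of the enhancer. These parts shield the cassette from read-through transcription from the rest of the plasmid. The E protein is a small viroporin involved in virus assembly and morphogenesis, and this construct serves to express it in mammalian cells.
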