Features (pLannotate 1.2.2; 17 found; start..end, strand, type, name):
      5..229     +  CDS            E: VEMP_SARS2 - Experimental evidence at protein level: Swiss-Prot protein existence level 1. Plays a central role in virus morphogenesis and assembly. Acts as a viroporin and self-assembles in host membranes forming pentameric protein-lipid pores that allow ion transport. Also plays a role in the induction of apoptosis (By similarity). Regulates the localization of S protein at cis-Golgi, the place of virus budding (PubMed:33229438). May act by slowing down the cell secretory pathway (PubMed:33229438). May interfere with tight-junction stability by interacting with host MPP5. This would result i
    257..273     +  CDS            CBP (fragment): calmodulin-binding peptide derived from skeletal muscle myosin light chain kinase; binds calmodulin with nanomolar affinity in the presence of calcium
    381..502     -  polyA_signal   SV40 poly(A) signal: SV40 polyadenylation signal
    525..594     -  CDS            large T antigen (fragment): large T antigen from SV40 (simian virus 40)
    617..663     +  terminator     T7 terminator: transcription terminator for bacteriophage T7 RNA polymerase
    693..829     +  terminator     rrnG terminator: transcription terminator from the E. coli ribosomal RNA rrnG operon (Albrechtsen et al., 1991)
    874..945     +  misc_feature   3' β-globin insulator: insulator downstream of the human β-globin locus (Farrell et al., 2002)
   1171..1759    -  rep_origin     ori: high-copy-number ColE1/pMB1/pBR322/pUC origin of replication
   1931..1995    -  CDS            bla(M) (fragment): β-lactamase lacking the signal sequence; bla(M); allows cytosolic expression of β-lactamase
   2505..3365    +  CDS            AmpR: β-lactamase; bla; confers resistance to ampicillin, carbenicillin, and related antibiotics
   3378..3514    +  terminator     rrnG terminator: transcription terminator from the E. coli ribosomal RNA rrnG operon (Albrechtsen et al., 1991)
   3666..3737    +  misc_feature   5' β-globin insulator: insulator upstream of the human β-globin locus (Farrell et al., 2002)
   3742..3788    -  terminator     T7 terminator: transcription terminator for bacteriophage T7 RNA polymerase
   3806..3854    -  polyA_signal   poly(A) signal: synthetic polyadenylation signal
   3935..4238    +  enhancer       CMV enhancer: human cytomegalovirus immediate early enhancer
   4311..4328    -  promoter       CMV promoter (fragment): human cytomegalovirus (CMV) immediate early promoter
   4391..4442    +  promoter       CMVd2 promoter: truncated human cytomegalovirus (CMV) immediate early promoter that yields moderately reduced expression relative to the full-length promoter
>Addgene plasmid #152169 | pGBW-m4133285 | depositor full sequence | sequence record 295181 | Full Sequence
CACCATGTACAGCTTTGTATCTGAAGAGACAGGCACTCTCATCGTTAATTCAGTGTTGCTGTTCCTGGCA
TTTGTGGTCTTCCTTTTAGTGACCCTAGCGATACTGACGGCCCTCCGGCTGTGCGCTTATTGTTGTAACA
TTGTCAACGTTAGTCTCGTGAAGCCCTCGTTCTACGTTTATTCCCGCGTGAAAAATCTAAACAGCTCCCG
TGTGCCTGATCTTCTTGTCGAAAACCTTTACTTTCAGTCGAAGAGGCGATGGAAAAAGAATTTTATCGCG
GTGAGTGCAGCCAACAGATTCAAAAAGATATCCTCGTCTGGTGCCCTCTAAGCTAGCTTGACTGACTGAG
ATACAGCGTACCTTCAGCTCACAGACATGATAAGATACATTGATGAGTTTGGACAAACCACAACTAGAAT
GCAGTGAAAAAAATGCTTTATTTGTGAAATTTGTGATGCTATTGCTTTATTTGTAACCATTATAAGCTGC
AATAAACAAGTTAACAACAACAATTGCATTCATTTTATGTTTCAGGTTCAGGGGGAGGTGTGGGAGGTTT
TTTAAAGCAAGTAAAACCTCTACAAATGTGGTATTGGCCCATCTCTATCGGTATCGTAGCATAACCCCTT
GGGGCCTCTAAACGGGTCTTGAGGGGTTTTTTGTGCCCCTCGGGCCGGATTGCTATCTACCGGCATTGGC
GCAGAAAAAAATGCCTGATGCGACGCTGCGCGTCTTATACTCCCACATATGCCAGATTCAGCAACGGATA
CGGCTTCCCCAACTTGCCCACTTCCATACGTGTCCTCCTTACCAGAAATTTATCCTTAAGGTCGTCAGCT
ATCCTGCAGGCGATCTCTCGATTTCGATCAAGACATTCCTTTAATGGTCTTTTCTGGACACCACTAGGGG
TCAGAAGTAGTTCATCAAACTTTCTTCCCTCCCTAATCTCATTGGTTACCTTGGGCTATCGAAACTTAAT
TAACCAGTCAAGTCAGCTACTTGGCGAGATCGACTTGTCTGGGTTTCGACTACGCTCAGAATTGCGTCAG
TCAAGTTCGATCTGGTCCTTGCTATTGCACCCGTTCTCCGATTACGAGTTTCATTTAAATCATGTGAGCA
AAAGGCCAGCAAAAGGCCAGGAACCGTAAAAAGGCCGCGTTGCTGGCGTTTTTCCATAGGCTCCGCCCCC
CTGACGAGCATCACAAAAATCGACGCTCAAGTCAGAGGTGGCGAAACCCGACAGGACTATAAAGATACCA
GGCGTTTCCCCCTGGAAGCTCCCTCGTGCGCTCTCCTGTTCCGACCCTGCCGCTTACCGGATACCTGTCC
GCCTTTCTCCCTTCGGGAAGCGTGGCGCTTTCTCATAGCTCACGCTGTAGGTATCTCAGTTCGGTGTAGG
TCGTTCGCTCCAAGCTGGGCTGTGTGCACGAACCCCCCGTTCAGCCCGACCGCTGCGCCTTATCCGGTAA
CTATCGTCTTGAGTCCAACCCGGTAAGACACGACTTATCGCCACTGGCAGCAGCCACTGGTAACAGGATT
AGCAGAGCGAGGTATGTAGGCGGTGCTACAGAGTTCTTGAAGTGGTGGCCTAACTACGGCTACACTAGAA
GAACAGTATTTGGTATCTGCGCTCTGCTGAAGCCAGTTACCTTCGGAAAAAGAGTTGGTAGCTCTTGATC
CGGCAAACAAACCACCGCTGGTAGCGGTGGTTTTTTTGTTTGCAAGCAGCAGATTACGCGCAGAAAAAAA
GGATCTCAAGAAGATCCTTTGATCTTTTCTACGGGGTCTGACGCTCAGTGGAACGAAAACTCACGTTAAG
GGATTTTGGTCATGAGATTATCAAAAAGGATCTTCACCTAGATCCTTTTAAATTAAAAATGAAGTTTTAA
ATCAATCTAAAGTATATATGAGTAAACTTGGTCTGACAGTTACCAATGCTTAATCAGTGAGGCACCTATC
TCAGCGATCTGTCTATTTCGTTCATCCATAGTTGCATTTAAATTTCCGAACTCTCCAAGGCCCTCGTCGG
AAAATCTTCAAACCTTTCGTCCGATCCATCTTGCAGGCTACCTCTCGAACGAACTATCGCAAGTCTCTTG
GCCGGCCTTGCGCCTTGGCTATTGCTTGGCAGCGCCTATCGCCAGGTATTACTCCAATCCCGAATATCCG
AGATCGGGATCACCCGAGAGAAGTTCAACCTACATCCTCAATCCCGATCTATCCGAGATCCGAGGAATAT
CGAAATCGGGGCGCGCCTGGTGTACCGAGAACGATCCTCTCAGTGCGAGTCTCGACGATCCATATCGTTG
CTTGGCAGTCAGCCAGTCGGAATCCAGCTTGGGACCCAGGAAGTCCAATCGTCAGATATTGTACTCAAGC
CTGGTCACGGCAGCGTACCGATCTGTTTAAACCTAGATATTGATAGTCTGATCGGTCAACGTATAATCGA
GTCCTAGCTTTTGCAAACATCTATCAAGAGACAGGATCAGCAGGAGGCTTTCGCATGAGTATTCAACATT
TCCGTGTCGCCCTTATTCCCTTTTTTGCGGCATTTTGCCTTCCTGTTTTTGCTCACCCAGAAACGCTGGT
GAAAGTAAAAGATGCTGAAGATCAGTTGGGTGCGCGAGTGGGTTACATCGAACTGGATCTCAACAGCGGT
AAGATCCTTGAGAGTTTTCGCCCCGAAGAACGCTTTCCAATGATGAGCACTTTTAAAGTTCTGCTATGTG
GCGCGGTATTATCCCGTATTGACGCCGGGCAAGAGCAACTCGGTCGCCGCATACACTATTCTCAGAATGA
CTTGGTTGAGTATTCACCAGTCACAGAAAAGCATCTTACGGATGGCATGACAGTAAGAGAATTATGCAGT
GCTGCCATAACCATGAGTGATAACACTGCGGCCAACTTACTTCTGACAACGATTGGAGGACCGAAGGAGC
TAACCGCTTTTTTGCACAACATGGGGGATCATGTAACTCGCCTTGATCGTTGGGAACCGGAGCTGAATGA
AGCCATACCAAACGACGAGCGTGACACCACGATGCCTGTAGCAATGGCAACAACCTTGCGTAAACTATTA
ACTGGCGAACTACTTACTCTAGCTTCCCGGCAACAGTTGATAGACTGGATGGAGGCGGATAAAGTTGCAG
GACCACTTCTGCGCTCGGCCCTTCCGGCTGGCTGGTTTATTGCTGATAAATCTGGAGCCGGTGAGCGTGG
GTCTCGCGGTATCATTGCAGCACTGGGGCCAGATGGTAAGCCCTCCCGTATCGTAGTTATCTACACGACG
GGGAGTCAGGCAACTATGGATGAACGAAATAGACAGATCGCTGAGATAGGTGCCTCACTGATTAAGCATT
GGTAACCGATTCTAGGTGCATTGGCGCAGAAAAAAATGCCTGATGCGACGCTGCGCGTCTTATACTCCCA
CATATGCCAGATTCAGCAACGGATACGGCTTCCCCAACTTGCCCACTTCCATACGTGTCCTCCTTACCAG
AAATTTATCCTTAAGATCCCGAATCGTTTAAACTCGACTCTGGCTCTATCGAATCTCCGTCGTTTCGAGC
TTACGCGAACAGCCGTGGCGCTCATTTGCTCGTCGGGCATCGAATCTCGTCAGCTATCGTCAGCTTACCT
TTTTGGCAGCGATCGCGGCTCCCGACATCTTGGACCATTAGCTCCACAGGTATCTTCTTCCCTCTAGTGG
TCATAACAGCAGCTTCAGCTACCTCTCAATTCAAAAAACCCCTCAAGACCCGTTTAGAGGCCCCAAGGGG
TTATGCTATCAATCGTTGCGTTACACACACAAAAAACCAACACACATCCATCTTCGATGGATAGCGATTT
TATTATCTAACTGCTGATCGAGTGTAGCCAGATCTAGTAATCAATTACGGGGTCATTAGTTCATAGCCCA
TATATGGAGTTCCGCGTTACATAACTTACGGTAAATGGCCCGCCTGGCTGACCGCCCAACGACCCCCGCC
CATTGACGTCAATAATGACGTATGTTCCCATAGTAACGCCAATAGGGACTTTCCATTGACGTCAATGGGT
GGAGTATTTACGGTAAACTGCCCACTTGGCAGTACATCAAGTGTATCATATGCCAAGTACGCCCCCTATT
GACGTCAATGACGGTAAATGGCCCGCCTGGCATTATGCCCAGTACATGACCTTATGGGACTTTCCTACTT
GGCAGTACATCTACGTATTAGTCATCGCTATTACCATGCTGATGCGGTTTTGGCAGTACATCAATGGGCG
TGGATAGCGGTTTGACTCACGGGGATTTCCAAGTCTCCACCCCATTGACGTCAATGGGAGTTTGTTTTGG
CACCAAAATCAACGGGACTTTCCAAAATGTCGTAACAACTCCGCCCCATTGACGCAAATGGGCGGTAGGC
GTGTACGGTGGGAGGTCTATATAAGCAGAGCTGGTTTAGTGAACCGTCAGATCAGATCTTTGTCGATCCT
ACCATCCACTCGACACACCCGCCAGCGGCCGC
